Addgene plasmid #16541: tTA-IRES-Neo
Depositing lab: Bert Vogelstein. Depositing organization: Johns Hopkins University and School of Medicine. Publication: Identification and classification of p53-regulated genes. Yu J, Zhang L, Hwang PM, Rago C, Kinzler KW, Vogelstein B. Proc Natl Acad Sci U S A. 1999 Dec 7. 96(25):14517-22. 10.1073/pnas.96.25.14517 PubMed 10588737.
Backbone
  Vector backbone: pMk10-59
  Backbone size w/o insert (bp): 6000
  Vector type: Mammalian Expression
  Selectable markers: Neomycin (select with G418)
Growth in bacteria
  Bacterial resistance: Ampicillin, 100 μg/mL
  Growth temperature: 37°C
  Growth strain: DH5alpha
  Copy number: High Copy
Gene/Insert
  Gene/Insert name: tTA (alt name: tetracycline-controlled transactivator)
  Insert size (bp): 1000
  Cloning method: Restriction Enzyme; 5′ cloning site Xba1 (not destroyed); 3′ cloning site XbaI (not destroyed)
  Sequencing primers: 5′ na
Terms and licenses: Academic/Nonprofit Terms; Industry Terms: Not Available to Industry
Depositor comments: tTA is a a tetracycline-controlled transactivator generated by fusing the tet repressor with the activating domain of virion protein 16 of herpes simplex virus. tTA-IRES-Neo was generated by cloning PCR-amplified tTA cDNA from pUHD15-1 (Gossen, M. & Bujard, H., 1992, PNAS 89, 5547-5551) into the XbaI site of plasmid pMk10-59 (Kobayashi, M et al., 1996, Biotechniques 21, 398-402).
How to cite: tTA-IRES-Neo was a gift from Bert Vogelstein (Addgene plasmid # 16541 ; http://n2t.net/addgene:16541 ; RRID:Addgene_16541)
