[The description below was written by a language model from this plasmid's Addgene catalogue record.]
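Description:
tTA-IRES-Neo is a mammalian expression plasmid built on the pMk10-59 backbone (about 6 kb) that carries an approximately 1 kb insert encoding tTA, the tetracycline-controlled transactivator. It is maintained in E. coli as a high-copy plasmid under ampicillin selection, and transfected mammalian cells are selected with G418 through a neomycin resistance gene. The record includes no feature table and does not name the promoter driving the cassette, the bacterial origin, or the polyadenylation signal.

The tTA coding sequence is a fusion of the bacterial tet repressor with the activation domain of herpes simplex virus virion protein 16 (VP16). It was PCR-amplified from pUHD15-1 and inserted into the single XbaI site of pMk10-59, with XbaI sites preserved at both ends. As the name indicates, tTA sits upstream of an internal ribosome entry site followed by the neomycin resistance gene, an arrangement that typically produces one bicistronic transcript. Because the drug marker is translated from the same mRNA as the transactivator, G418-resistant clones are strongly enriched for cells that also express tTA, which reduces the number of clones that must be screened.

tTA binds tet operator sequences and activates adjacent minimal promoters in the absence of tetracycline or doxycycline, and it is released when the drug is present (the Tet-Off system). The construct is therefore suited to generating stable tTA-expressing cell lines, into which tet-responsive expression constructs can then be introduced for regulated gene induction. The associated publication concerns the identification and classification of p53-regulated genes, which is consistent with its use for inducible expression in that setting.
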