>Addgene plasmid #16541 | tTA-IRES-Neo | addgene partial sequence | sequence record 23068 | 16541 with Neo-R
CGTGCAATCCATCTTGTTCAATCATGCGAAACGATCCTCATCCTGTCTCTTGATCAGATCCGAAAATGGA
TATCCAAGCTCCCCCATATTATCATCGTGTTTTTCAAAGGAAAACCACGTCCCCGTGGTTCGGGGGGCCT
AGACGTTTTTTTAACCTCGACTAAACACATGTAAAGCATGTGCACCGAGGCCCCAGATCAGATCCCATAC
AATGGGGTACCTTCTGGGCATCCTTCAGCCCCTTGTTGAATACGCTTGAGGAGAGCCATTTGACTCTTTC
CACAACTATCCAACTCACAACGTGGCACTGGGGTTGTGCCGCCTTTGCAGGTGTATCTTATACACGTGGC
TTTTGGCCGCAGAGGCACCTGTCGCCAGGTGGGGGGTTCCGCTGCCTGCAAAGGGTCGCTACAGACGTTG
TTTGTCTTCAAGAAGCTTCCAGAGGAACTGCTTCCTTCACGACATTCAACAGACCTTGCATTCCTTTGGC
GAGAGGGGAAAGACCCCTAGGAATGCTCGTCAAGAAGACAGGGCCAGGTTTCCGGGCCCTCACATTGCCA
AAAGACGGCAATATGGTGGAAAATAACATATAGACAAACGCACACCGGCCTTATTCCAAGCGGCTTCGGC
CAGTAACGTTAGGGGGGGGGGGGGGG
