>Addgene plasmid #16541 | tTA-IRES-Neo | addgene partial sequence | sequence record 109810 | pCDH-rev 5'-GCATTCCTTTGGCGAGAG-3'
GCTCGTCAAGAAGACAGGGCCAGGTTTCCGGGCCCTCACATTGCCAAAAGACGGCAATATGGTGGAAAAT
AACATATAGACAAACGCACACCGGCCTTATTCCAAGCGGCTTCGGCCAGTAACGTTAGGGGGGGGGGGGG
GG
