>Addgene plasmid #16541 | tTA-IRES-Neo | addgene partial sequence | sequence record 109811 | CAG_enh-R 5'-AACGCCAATAGGGACTTTCC-3'
TTTACGGTAAACTGCCCACTTGGCAGTACATCAAGTGTATCATATGCCAAGGTACGCCCCCTATTGACGT
CAATGACGGTAAATGGCCCGCCTGGCATTATGCCCAGTACATGACCTTATGGGACTTTCCTACTTGGCAG
TACATCTACGTATTAGTCATCGCTATTAAGCTTGCATGCCCCTCGAGGTGAGCCCCACGTTCTGCTTCAC
TCTCCCCATCTCCCCCCCCTCCCCACCCCCAATTTTGTATTTATTTATTTTTTAATTATTTTGTGCAGCG
ATGGGGGCGGGGGGGGGGGGGG
