>Addgene plasmid #16541 | tTA-IRES-Neo | addgene partial sequence | sequence record 109812 | pCAGGS5 5'-ggttcggcttctggcgtgtgacc-3'
TCTTCCCTTCTCTGTTCCTCCGCAGCCAGCCATGGATACTCTGAGTCCAAACCGGGCCCCTCTGCTAACC
ATGTTCATGCCTTCTTCTTTTTCCTACAGCTCCTGGGCAACGTGCTGGTTATTGTGCTGTCTCATCATTT
TGGCAAAGAATTGTAATACGACTCACTATAGGGCGAATCTAGACCACCATGTCAAGATTAGATAAAAGTA
AAGTGATTAACAGCGCATTAGAGCTGCTTAATGAGGTCGGAATCGAAGGTTTAACAACCCGTAAACTCGC
CCAGAAGCTAGGTGTAGAGCAGCCTACATTGTATTGGCATGTAAAAAATAAGCGGGCTTTGCTCGACGCC
TTAGCCATTGAGATGTTAGATAGGCACCATACTCACTTTTGCCCTTTAGAAGGGGAAAGCTGGCAAGATT
TTTTACGTAATAACGCTAAAAGTTTTAGATGTGCTTTACTAAGTCATCGCGATGGAGCAAAAGTACATTT
AGGTACACGGCCTACAGAAAAACAGTATGAAACTCTCGAAAATCAATTAGCCTTTTTATGCCAACAAGGT
TTTTCACTAGAGAATGCATTATATGCACTCAGCGCTGTGGGGCATTTTACTTTAGGTTGCGTATTGGAAG
ATCAAGAGCATCAAGTCGCTAAAGAAGAAAGGGAAACACCTACTACTGATAGTATGCCGCCATTATTACG
ACAAGCTATCGAATTATTTGATCACCAAGGTGCAGAGCCAGCCTTCTTATTCGGCCTTGAATTGATCATA
TGCGGATTAGAAAAACAACTTAAATGTGAAAGTGGGTCCGCGTACAGCCGCGCGCGTACGAAAAACAATT
ACGGGTCTACCATCGAGGGCCTGCTCGATCTCCCGGACGACGACGCCCCCGAAGAGGCGGGGCTGGCGGC
TCCGCGCCTGTCCTTTCTCCCCGCGGGACACACGC
