>Addgene plasmid #16541 | tTA-IRES-Neo | addgene partial sequence | sequence record 110855 | TetR-F1 5'-TTGATCACCAAGGTGCAGAG-3'
GAATTGATCATATGCGGATTAGAAAAACAACTTAAATGTGAAAGTGGGTCCGCGTACAGCCGCGCGCGTA
CGAAAAACAATTACGGGTCTACCATCGAGGGCCTGCTCGATCTCCCGGACGACGACGCCCCCGAAGAGGC
GGGGCTGGCGGCTCCGCGCCTGTCCTTTCTCCCCGCGGGACACACGCGCAGACTGTCGACGGCCCCCCCG
ACCGATGTCAGCCTGGGGGACGAGCTCCACTTAGACGGCGAGGACGTGGCGATGGCGCATGCCGACGCGC
TAGACGATTTCGATCTGGACATGTTGGGGGACGGGGATTCCCCGGGTCCGGGATTTACCCCCCACGACTC
CGCCCCCTACGGCGCTCTGGATATGGCCGACTTCGAGTTTGAGCAGATGTTTACCGATGCCCTTGGAATT
GACGAGTACGGTGGGTAGTCTAGAACTAGTGGATCCCCCGGGCTGCAGGAATTCCGCCCCCCCCCCCCCC
CC
